Addgene plasmid #139070: pHCKan-amnp-GFPuv
Purpose: Low phosphate inducible promoter amnp for GFP expression
Depositing lab: Michael Lynch. Depositing organization: Duke University. Publication: Media Robustness and Scalability of Phosphate Regulated Promoters Useful for Two-Stage Autoinduction in E. coli. Moreb EA, Ye Z, Efromson JP, Hennigan JN, Menacho-Melgar R, Lynch MD. ACS Synth Biol. 2020 Jun 19;9(6):1483-1486. doi: 10.1021/acssynbio.0c00182. Epub 2020 May 27. PubMed 32353228.
Backbone
  Vector backbone: pSMART-HC Kan
  Vector type: Bacterial Expression
Growth in bacteria
  Bacterial resistance: Kanamycin, 50 μg/mL
  Growth temperature: 37°C
  Growth strain: DH5alpha ; DLF_R002
  Copy number: High Copy
Gene/Insert
  Gene/Insert name: amnp-GFPuv
  Species: E. coli
  Cloning method: Gibson Cloning
Terms and licenses: Academic/Nonprofit Terms; Industry Terms: Not Available to Industry
Depositor comments: DLF_R002 is used for recombinant protein production. It is not required to propogate the plasmid.
How to cite: pHCKan-amnp-GFPuv was a gift from Michael Lynch (Addgene plasmid # 139070 ; http://n2t.net/addgene:139070 ; RRID:Addgene_139070)
