[The description below was written by a language model from this plasmid's Addgene catalogue record and pLannotate feature annotations shown in this document.]
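Description:
pHCKan-amnp-GFPuv is a small (about 2.7 kb) high-copy bacterial expression plasmid built on the pSMART-HC Kan backbone and assembled by Gibson cloning. It replicates in E. coli from a ColE1/pUC-type origin and is selected with kanamycin through an aminoglycoside phosphotransferase gene, aph(3')-Ia. The automated annotation places this gene downstream of a cat promoter and labels it as a fragment. As is characteristic of this backbone, the functional modules are insulated by transcription terminators. A bidirectional tonB terminator sits between the reporter and the resistance cassette, a T7 early terminator follows the kanamycin gene, and a T3 early terminator flanks the origin. This arrangement limits read-through into or out of the insert.

The payload is a reporter cassette in which the E. coli amn promoter (amnp), described in the record as inducible by low phosphate, drives GFPuv. The feature table identifies this coding sequence as Cycle 3 GFP, a brighter, UV-excitable variant obtained by DNA shuffling. The promoter itself is not annotated, but it presumably lies in the roughly 180 bases upstream of the GFP open reading frame.

The plasmid serves to measure the activity of this phosphate-regulated promoter. Fluorescence stays low while phosphate is available and rises as the culture depletes it, giving autoinduction without an added inducer. The associated work concerns the media robustness and scalability of such promoters in two-stage E. coli production processes. A standard cloning strain is sufficient for propagation. The depositor notes that the strain DLF_R002 is used for recombinant protein production but is not needed to maintain the plasmid.
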