Features (pLannotate 1.2.2; 7 found; start..end, strand, type, name):
    180..899     +  CDS            Cycle 3 GFP: Cycle 3 GFP (Crameri et al., 1996) mammalian codon-optimized
   1086..1117    +  terminator     tonB terminator: bidirectional E. coli tonB-P14 transcription terminator
   1118..1220    +  promoter       cat promoter: promoter of the E. coli cat gene encoding chloramphenicol acetyltransferase
   1221..2034    +  CDS            KanR (fragment): aminoglycoside phosphotransferase; aph(3')-Ia; confers resistance to kanamycin in bacteria or G418 (Geneticin®) in eukaryotes
   2057..2084    +  terminator     T7Te terminator: phage T7 early transcription terminator
   2096..2683    -  rep_origin     ori: high-copy-number ColE1/pMB1/pBR322/pUC origin of replication
   2705..2734    -  terminator     T3Te terminator: phage T3 early transcription terminator
>Addgene plasmid #139070 | pHCKan-amnp-GFPuv | addgene full sequence | sequence record 276317 | Addgene NGS Result
CAGTCCAGTTACGCTGGAGTCTGAGGCTCGTCCTGAATGATATCAAGCTTGAATTCGTTAGACAGTCAAC
GCGCTTGATAGCCTGGCGAAGATCATCCGATCTTCGCCTTACACTTTTGTTTCACATTTCTGTGACATAC
TATCGGATGTGCGGTAATTGTATTGTAGGAGGATAATCTATGGCTAGCAAAGGAGAAGAACTTTTCACTG
GAGTTGTCCCAATTCTTGTTGAATTAGATGGTGATGTTAATGGGCACAAATTTTCTGTCAGTGGAGAGGG
TGAAGGTGATGCTACATACGGAAAGCTTACCCTTAAATTTATTTGCACTACTGGAAAACTACCTGTTCCA
TGGCCAACACTTGTCACTACTTTCTCTTATGGTGTTCAATGCTTTTCCCGTTATCCGGATCATATGAAAC
GGCATGACTTTTTCAAGAGTGCCATGCCCGAAGGTTATGTACAGGAACGCACTATATCTTTCAAAGATGA
CGGGAACTACAAGACGCGTGCTGAAGTCAAGTTTGAAGGTGATACCCTTGTTAATCGTATCGAGTTAAAA
GGTATTGATTTTAAAGAAGATGGAAACATTCTCGGACACAAACTCGAGTACAACTATAACTCACACAATG
TATACATCACGGCAGACAAACAAAAGAATGGAATCAAAGCTAACTTCAAAATTCGCCACAACATTGAAGA
TGGATCCGTTCAACTAGCAGACCATTATCAACAAAATACTCCAATTGGCGATGGCCCTGTCCTTTTACCA
GACAACCATTACCTGTCGACACAATCTGCCCTTTCGAAAGATCCCAACGAAAAGCGTGACCACATGGTCC
TTCTTGAGTTTGTAACTGCTGCTGGGATTACACATGGCATGGATGAGCTCTACAAATAATGAGGATCCCC
GGCTTATCGGTCAGTTTCACCTGATTTACGTAAAAACCCGCTTCGGCGGGTTTTTGCTTTTGGAGGGGCA
GAAAGATGAATGACTGTCCACGACGCTATACCCAAAAGAAAGACGAATTCTCTAGATATCGCTCAATACT
GACCATTTAAATCATACCTGACCTCCATAGCAGAAAGTCAAAAGCCTCCGACCGGAGGCTTTTGACTTGA
TCGGCACGTAAGAGGTTCCAACTTTCACCATAATGAAATAAGATCACTACCGGGCGTATTTTTTGAGTTA
TCGAGATTTTCAGGAGCTAAGGAAGCTAAAATGAGCCATATTCAACGGGAAACGTCTTGCTCGAGGCCGC
GATTAAATTCCAACATGGATGCTGATTTATATGGGTATAAATGGGCTCGCGATAATGTCGGGCAATCAGG
TGCGACAATCTATCGATTGTATGGGAAGCCCGATGCGCCAGAGTTGTTTCTGAAACATGGCAAAGGTAGC
GTTGCCAATGATGTTACAGATGAGATGGTCAGGCTAAACTGGCTGACGGAATTTATGCCTCTTCCGACCA
TCAAGCATTTTATCCGTACTCCTGATGATGCATGGTTACTCACCACTGCGATCCCAGGGAAAACAGCATT
CCAGGTATTAGAAGAATATCCTGATTCAGGTGAAAATATTGTTGATGCGCTGGCAGTGTTCCTGCGCCGG
TTGCATTCGATTCCTGTTTGTAATTGTCCTTTTAACGGCGATCGCGTATTTCGTCTCGCTCAGGCGCAAT
CACGAATGAATAACGGTTTGGTTGGTGCGAGTGATTTTGATGACGAGCGTAATGGCTGGCCTGTTGAACA
AGTCTGGAAAGAAATGCATAAGCTTTTGCCATTCTCACCGGATTCAGTCGTCACCCATGGTGATTTCTCA
CTTGATAACCTTATTTTTGACGAGGGGAAATTAATAGGTTGTATTGATGTTGGACGAGTCGGAATCGCAG
ACCGATACCAGGATCTTGCCATCCTATGGAACTGCCTCGGTGAGTTTTCTCCTTCATTACAGAAACGGCT
TTTTCAAAAATATGGTATTGATAATCCTGATATGAATAAATTGCAGTTTCACTTGATGCTCGATGAGTTT
TTCTGAGGGCCCAAATGTAATCACCTGGCTCACCTTCGGGTGGGCCTTTCTGCGTTGCTGGCGTTTTTCC
ATAGGCTCCGCCCCCCTGACGAGCATCACAAAAATCGATGCTCAAGTCAGAGGTGGCGAAACCCGACAGG
ACTATAAAGATACCAGGCGTTTCCCCCTGGAAGCTCCCTCGTGCGCTCTCCTGTTCCGACCCTGCCGCTT
ACCGGATACCTGTCCGCCTTTCTCCCTTCGGGAAGCGTGGCGCTTTCTCATAGCTCACGCTGTAGGTATC
TCAGTTCGGTGTAGGTCGTTCGCTCCAAGCTGGGCTGTGTGCACGAACCCCCCGTTCAGCCCGACCGCTG
CGCCTTATCCGGTAACTATCGTCTTGAGTCCAACCCGGTAAGACACGACTTATCGCCACTGGCAGCAGCC
ACTGGTAACAGGATTAGCAGAGCGAGGTATGTAGGCGGTGCTACAGAGTTCTTGAAGTGGTGGCCTAACT
ACGGCTACACTAGAAGAACAGTATTTGGTATCTGCGCTCTGCTGAAGCCAGTTACCTCGGAAAAAGAGTT
GGTAGCTCTTGATCCGGCAAACAAACCACCGCTGGTAGCGGTGGTTTTTTTGTTTGCAAGCAGCAGATTA
CGCGCAGAAAAAAAGGATCTCAAGAAGATCCTTTGATTTTCTACCGAAGAAAGGCCCACCCGTGAAGGTG
AGCCAGTGAGTTGATTG
